>Addgene plasmid #220920 | plenti hSyn PKM1 | addgene full sequence | sequence record 436370 | Addgene NGS Result
GACGGATCGGGAGATCTCCCGATCCCCTATGGTGCACTCTCAGTACAATCTGCTCTGATGCCGCATAGTT
AAGCCAGTATCTGCTCCCTGCTTGTGTGTTGGAGGTCGCTGAGTAGTGCGCGAGCAAAATTTAAGCTACA
ACAAGGCAAGGCTTGACCGACAATTGCATGAAGAATCTGCTTAGGGTTAGGCGTTTTGCGCTGCTTCGCG
ATGTACGGGCCAGATATACGCGTTGACATTGATTATTGACTAGTTATTAATAGTAATCAATTACGGGGTC
ATTAGTTCATAGCCCATATATGGAGTTCCGCGTTACATAACTTACGGTAAATGGCCCGCCTGGCTGACCG
CCCAACGACCCCCGCCCATTGACGTCAATAATGACGTATGTTCCCATAGTAACGCCAATAGGGACTTTCC
ATTGACGTCAATGGGTGGAGTATTTACGGTAAACTGCCCACTTGGCAGTACATCAAGTGTATCATATGCC
AAGTACGCCCCCTATTGACGTCAATGACGGTAAATGGCCCGCCTGGCATTATGCCCAGTACATGACCTTA
TGGGACTTTCCTACTTGGCAGTACATCTACGTATTAGTCATCGCTATTACCATGGTGATGCGGTTTTGGC
AGTACATCAATGGGCGTGGATAGCGGTTTGACTCACGGGGATTTCCAAGTCTCCACCCCATTGACGTCAA
TGGGAGTTTGTTTTGGCACCAAAATCAACGGGACTTTCCAAAATGTCGTAACAACTCCGCCCCATTGACG
CAAATGGGCGGTAGGCGTGTACGGTGGGAGGTCTATATAAGCAGCGCGTTTTGCCTGTACTGGGTCTCTC
TGGTTAGACCAGATCTGAGCCTGGGAGCTCTCTGGCTAACTAGGGAACCCACTGCTTAAGCCTCAATAAA
GCTTGCCTTGAGTGCTTCAAGTAGTGTGTGCCCGTCTGTTGTGTGACTCTGGTAACTAGAGATCCCTCAG
ACCCTTTTAGTCAGTGTGGAAAATCTCTAGCAGTGGCGCCCGAACAGGGACTTGAAAGCGAAAGGGAAAC
CAGAGGAGCTCTCTCGACGCAGGACTCGGCTTGCTGAAGCGCGCACGGCAAGAGGCGAGGGGCGGCGACT
GGTGAGTACGCCAAAAATTTTGACTAGCGGAGGCTAGAAGGAGAGAGATGGGTGCGAGAGCGTCAGTATT
AAGCGGGGGAGAATTAGATCGCGATGGGAAAAAATTCGGTTAAGGCCAGGGGGAAAGAAAAAATATAAAT
TAAAACATATAGTATGGGCAAGCAGGGAGCTAGAACGATTCGCAGTTAATCCTGGCCTGTTAGAAACATC
AGAAGGCTGTAGACAAATACTGGGACAGCTACAACCATCCCTTCAGACAGGATCAGAAGAACTTAGATCA
TTATATAATACAGTAGCAACCCTCTATTGTGTGCATCAAAGGATAGAGATAAAAGACACCAAGGAAGCTT
TAGACAAGATAGAGGAAGAGCAAAACAAAAGTAAGACCACCGCACAGCAAGCGGCCGCTGATCTTCAGAC
CTGGAGGAGGAGATATGAGGGACAATTGGAGAAGTGAATTATATAAATATAAAGTAGTAAAAATTGAACC
ATTAGGAGTAGCACCCACCAAGGCAAAGAGAAGAGTGGTGCAGAGAGAAAAAAGAGCAGTGGGAATAGGA
GCTTTGTTCCTTGGGTTCTTGGGAGCAGCAGGAAGCACTATGGGCGCAGCGTCAATGACGCTGACGGTAC
AGGCCAGACAATTATTGTCTGGTATAGTGCAGCAGCAGAACAATTTGCTGAGGGCTATTGAGGCGCAACA
GCATCTGTTGCAACTCACAGTCTGGGGCATCAAGCAGCTCCAGGCAAGAATCCTGGCTGTGGAAAGATAC
CTAAAGGATCAACAGCTCCTGGGGATTTGGGGTTGCTCTGGAAAACTCATTTGCACCACTGCTGTGCCTT
GGAATGCTAGTTGGAGTAATAAATCTCTGGAACAGATTTGGAATCACACGACCTGGATGGAGTGGGACAG
AGAAATTAACAATTACACAAGCTTAATACACTCCTTAATTGAAGAATCGCAAAACCAGCAAGAAAAGAAT
GAACAAGAATTATTGGAATTAGATAAATGGGCAAGTTTGTGGAATTGGTTTAACATAACAAATTGGCTGT
GGTATATAAAATTATTCATAATGATAGTAGGAGGCTTGGTAGGTTTAAGAATAGTTTTTGCTGTACTTTC
TATAGTGAATAGAGTTAGGCAGGGATATTCACCATTATCGTTTCAGACCCACCTCCCAACCCCGAGGGGA
CCCGACAGGCCCGAAGGAATAGAAGAAGAAGGTGGAGAGAGAGACAGAGACAGATCCATTCGATTAGTGA
ACGGATCAACTTTTAAAAGAAAAGGGGGGATTGGGGGGTACAGTGCAGGGGAAAGAATAGTAGACATAAT
AGCAACAGACATACAAACTAAAGAATTACAAAAACAAATTACAAAATTCAAAATTTTATCGATGCTAGAC
TGCAGAGGGCCCTGCGTATGAGTGCAAGTGGGTTTTAGGACCAGGATGAGGCGGGGTGGGGGTGCCTACC
TGACGACCGACCCCGACCCACTGGACAAGCACCCAACCCCCATTCCCCAAATTGCGCATCCCCTATCAGA
GAGGGGGAGGGGAAACAGGATGCGGCGAGGCGCGTGCGCACTGCCAGCTTCAGCACCGCGGACAGTGCCT
TCGCCCCCGCCTGGCGGCGCGCGCCACCGCCGCCTCAGCACTGAAGGCGCGCTGACGTCACTCGCCGGTC
CCCCGCAAACTCCCCTTCCCGGCCACCTTGGTCGCGTCCGCGCCGCCGCCGGCCCAGCCGGACCGCACCA
CGCGAGGCGCGAGATAGGGGGGCACGGGCGCGACCATCTGCGCTGCGGCGCCGGCGACTCAGCGCTGCCT
CAGTCTGCGGTGGGCAGCGGAGGAGTCGTGTCGTGCCTGAGAGCGCAGTCGATCTAGACGATAAGGGCGA
ATTCTGCAGATATCCATCACACTGGCGGCCGCTCGAGAGATCCGCTAGCGCTACCGGACTCAGATCTCGA
GCTCAAGCTTCGAATTCTGCAGTCGACATGTCGAAGCCCCATAGTGAAGCCGGGACTGCCTTCATTCAGA
CCCAGCAGCTGCACGCAGCCATGGCTGACACATTCCTGGAGCACATGTGCCGCCTGGACATTGATTCACC
ACCCATCACAGCCCGGAACACTGGCATCATCTGTACCATTGGCCCAGCTTCCCGATCAGTGGAGACGTTG
AAGGAGATGATTAAGTCTGGAATGAATGTGGCTCGTCTGAACTTCTCTCATGGAACTCATGAGTACCATG
CGGAGACCATCAAGAATGTGCGCACAGCCACGGAAAGCTTTGCTTCTGACCCCATCCTCTACCGGCCCGT
TGCTGTGGCTCTAGACACTAAAGGACCTGAGATCCGAACTGGGCTCATCAAGGGCAGCGGCACTGCAGAG
GTGGAGCTGAAGAAGGGAGCCACTCTCAAAATCACGCTGGATAACGCCTACATGGAAAAGTGTGACGAGA
ACATCCTGTGGCTGGACTACAAGAACATCTGCAAGGTGGTGGAAGTGGGCAGCAAGATCTACGTGGATGA
TGGGCTTATTTCTCTCCAGGTGAAGCAGAAAGGTGCCGACTTCCTGGTGACGGAGGTGGAAAATGGTGGC
TCCTTGGGCAGCAAGAAGGGTGTGAACCTTCCTGGGGCTGCTGTGGACTTGCCTGCTGTGTCGGAGAAGG
ACATCCAGGATCTGAAGTTTGGGGTCGAGCAGGATGTTGATATGGTGTTTGCGTCATTCATCCGCAAGGC
ATCTGATGTCCATGAAGTTAGGAAGGTCCTGGGAGAGAAGGGAAAGAACATCAAGATTATCAGCAAAATC
GAGAATCATGAGGGGGTTCGGAGGTTTGATGAAATCCTGGAGGCCAGTGATGGGATCATGGTGGCTCGTG
GTGATCTAGGCATTGAGATTCCTGCAGAGAAGGTCTTCCTTGCTCAGAAGATGATGATTGGACGGTGCAA
CCGAGCTGGGAAGCCTGTCATCTGTGCTACTCAGATGCTGGAGAGCATGATCAAGAAGCCCCGCCCCACT
CGGGCTGAAGGCAGTGATGTGGCCAATGCAGTCCTGGATGGAGCCGACTGCATCATGCTGTCTGGAGAAA
CAGCCAAAGGGGACTATCCTCTGGAGGCTGTGCGCATGCAGCACCTGATAGCTCGTGAGGCTGAGGCAGC
CATGTTCCACCGCAAGCTGTTTGAAGAACTTGTGCGAGCCTCAAGTCACTCCACAGACCTCATGGAAGCC
ATGGCCATGGGCAGCGTGGAGGCTTCTTATAAGTGTTTAGCAGCAGCTTTGATAGTTCTGACGGAGTCTG
GCAGGTCTGCTCACCAGGTGGCCAGATACCGCCCACGTGCCCCCATCATTGCTGTGACCCGGAATCCCCA
GACAGCTCGTCAGGCCCACCTGTACCGTGGCATCTTCCCTGTGCTGTGCAAGGACCCAGTCCAGGAGGCC
TGGGCTGAGGACGTGGACCTCCGGGTGAACTTTGCCATGAATGTTGGCAAGGCCCGAGGCTTCTTCAAGA
AGGGAGATGTGGTCATTGTGCTGACCGGATGGCGCCCTGGCTCCGGCTTCACCAACACCATGCGTGTTGT
TCCTGTGCCGTGAGGATCCACCGGATCTAGATAACTGATCATAATCAGCCATACCACGTTTAAACCTGGA
AAAACATGGAGCAATCACAAGTAGCAATACAGCAGCTACCAATGCTGATTGTGCCTGGCTAGAAGCACAA
GAGGAGGAGGAGGTGGGTTTTCCAGTCACACCTCAGACAATCAACCTCTGGATTACAAAATTTGTGAAAG
ATTGACTGGTATTCTTAACTATGTTGCTCCTTTTACGCTATGTGGATACGCTGCTTTAATGCCTTTGTAT
CATGCTATTGCTTCCCGTATGGCTTTCATTTTCTCCTCCTTGTATAAATCCTGGTTGCTGTCTCTTTATG
AGGAGTTGTGGCCCGTTGTCAGGCAACGTGGCGTGGTGTGCACTGTGTTTGCTGACGCAACCCCCACTGG
TTGGGGCATTGCCACCACCTGTCAGCTCCTTTCCGGGACTTTCGCTTTCCCCCTCCCTATTGCCACGGCG
GAACTCATCGCCGCCTGCCTTGCCCGCTGCTGGACAGGGGCTCGGCTGTTGGGCACTGACAATTCCGTGG
TGTTGTCGGGGAAGCTGACGTCCTTTCCATGGCTGCTCGCCTGTGTTGCCACCTGGATTCTGCGCGGGAC
GTCCTTCTGCTACGTCCCTTCGGCCCTCAATCCAGCGGACCTTCCTTCCCGCGGCCTGCTGCCGGCTCTG
CGGCCTCTTCCGCGTCTTCGCCTTCGCCCTCAGACGAGTCGGATCTCCCTTTGGGCCGCCTCCCCGCCTG
GAATTCGAGCTCGGTACCTTTAAGACCAATGACTTACAAGGCAGCTGTAGATCTTAGCCACTTTTTAAAA
GAAAAGGGGGGACTGGAAGGGCTAATTCACTCCCAACGAAGACAAGATATCCTTGATCTGTGGATCTACC
ACACACAAGGCTACTTCCCTGATTGGCAGAACTACACACCAGGGCCAGGGATCAGATATCCACTGACCTT
TGGATGGTGCTACAAGCTAGTACCAGTTGAGCAAGAGAAGGTAGAAGAAGCCAATGAAGGAGAGAACACC
CGCTTGTTACACCCTGTGAGCCTGCATGGGATGGATGACCCGGAGAGAGAAGTATTAGAGTGGAGGTTTG
ACAGCCGCCTAGCATTTCATCACATGGCCCGAGAGCTGCATCCGGACTGTACTGGGTCTCTCTGGTTAGA
CCAGATCTGAGCCTGGGAGCTCTCTGGCTAACTAGGGAACCCACTGCTTAAGCCTCAATAAAGCTTGCCT
TGAGTGCTTCAAGTAGTGTGTGCCCGTCTGTTGTGTGACTCTGGTAACTAGAGATCCCTCAGACCCTTTT
AGTCAGTGTGGAAAATCTCTAGCAGGGCCGCTTTAAACCCGCTGATCAGCCTCGACTGTGCCTTCTAGTT
GCCAGCCATCTGTTGTTTGCCCCTCCCCCGTGCCTTCCTTGACCCTGGAAGGTGCCACTCCCACTGTCCT
TTCCTAATAAAATGAGGAAATTGCATCGCATTGTCTGAGTAGGTGTCATTCTATTCTGGGGGGTGGGGTG
GGGCAGGACAGCAAGGGGGAGGATTGGGAAGACAATAGCAGGCATGCTGGGGATGCGGTGGGCTCTATGG
CTTCTGAGGCGGAAAGAACCAGCTGGGGCTCTAGGGGGTATCCCC
[124 nt withheld, positions 6346-6469]
C
[91 nt withheld, positions 6471-6561]
A
[49 nt withheld, positions 6563-6611]
CCTTTGACGTTGGAGTCCACGTTCTTT
[37 nt withheld, positions 6639-6675]
ACCCTATCTCGGTCTATTCTTTTGATTTATAAGGGATTTTGCCGATTTCGGCCTATTGGTTAAAAAATGA
GCTGATTTAACAAAAATTTAACGCGAATTAATTCTGTGGAATGTGTGTCAGTTAGGGTGTGGAAAGTCCC
CAGGCTCCCCAGCAGGCAGAAGTATGCAAAGCATGCATCTCAATTAGTCAGCAACCAGGTGTGGAAAGTC
CCCAGGCTCCCCAGCAGGCAGAAGTATGCAAAGCATGCATCTCAATTAGTCAGCAACCATAGTCCCGCCC
CTAACTCCGCCCATCCCGCCCCTAACTCCGCCCAGTTCCGCCCATTCTCCGCCCCATGGCTGACTAATTT
TTTTTATTTATGCAGAGGCCGAGGCCGCCTCTGCCTCTGAGCTATTCCAGAAGTAGTGAGGAGGCTTTTT
TGGAGGCCTAGGCTTTTGCAAAAAGCTCCCGGGAGCTTGTATATCCATTTTCGGATCTGATCAGCACGTG
TTGACAATTAATCATCGGCATAGTATATCGGCATAGTATAATACGACAAGGTGAGGAACTAAACCATGGC
CAAGTTGACCAGTGCCGTTCCGGTGCTCACCGCGCGCGACGTCGCCGGAGCGGTCGAGTTCTGGACCGAC
CGGCTCGGGTTCTCCCGGGACTTCGTGGAGGACGACTTCGCCGGTGTGGTCCGGGACGACGTGACCCTGT
TCATCAGCGCGGTCCAGGACCAGGTGGTGCCGGACAACACCCTGGCCTGGGTGTGGGTGCGCGGCCTGGA
CGAGCTGTACGCCGAGTGGTCGGAGGTCGTGTCCACGAACTTCCGGGACGCCTCCGGGCCGGCCATGACC
GAGATCGGCGAGCAGCCGTGGGGGCGGGAGTTCGCCCTGCGCGACCCGGCCGGCAACTGCGTGCACTTCG
TGGCCGAGGAGCAGGACTGACACGTGCTACGAGATTTCGATTCCACCGCCGCCTTCTATGAAAGGTTGGG
CTTCGGAATCGTTTTCCGGGACGCCGGCTGGATGATCCTCCAGCGCGGGGATCTCATGCTGGAGTTCTTC
GCCCACCCCAACTTGTTTATTGCAGCTTATAATGGTTACAAATAAAGCAATAGCATCACAAATTTCACAA
ATAAAGCATTTTTTTCACTGCATTCTAGTTGTGGTTTGTCCAAACTCATCAATGTATCTTATCATGTCTG
TATACCGTCGACCTCTAGCTAGAGCTTGGCGTAATCATGGTCATAGCTGTTTCCTGTGTGAAATTGTTAT
CCGCTCACAATTCCACACAACATACGAGCCGGAAGCATAAAGTGTAAAGCCTGGGGTGCCTAATGAGTGA
GCTAACTCACATTAATTGCGTTGCGCTCACTGCCCGCTTTCCAGTCGGGAAACCTGTCGTGCCAGCTGCA
TTAATGAATCGGCCAACGCGCGGGGAGAGGCGGTTTGCGTATTGGGCGCTCTTCCGCTTCCTCGCTCACT
GACTCGCTGCGCTCGGTCGTTCGGCTGCGGCGAGCGGTATCAGCTCACTCAAAGGCGGTAATACGGTTAT
CCACAGAATCAGGGGATAACGCAGGAAAGAACATGTGAGCAAAAGGCCAGCAAAAGGCCAGGAACCGTAA
AAAGGCCGCGTTGCTGGCGTTTTTCCATAGGCTCCGCCCCCCTGACGAGCATCACAAAAATCGACGCTCA
AGTCAGAGGTGGCGAAACCCGACAGGACTATAAAGATACCAGGCGTTTCCCCCTGGAAGCTCCCTCGTGC
GCTCTCCTGTTCCGACCCTGCCGCTTACCGGATACCTGTCCGCCTTTCTCCCTTCGGGAAGCGTGGCGCT
TTCTCATAGCTCACGCTGTAGGTATCTCAGTTCGGTGTAGGTCGTTCGCTCCAAGCTGGGCTGTGTGCAC
GAACCCCCCGTTCAGCCCGACCGCTGCGCCTTATCCGGTAACTATCGTCTTGAGTCCAACCCGGTAAGAC
ACGACTTATCGCCACTGGCAGCAGCCACTGGTAACAGGATTAGCAGAGCGAGGTATGTAGGCGGTGCTAC
AGAGTTCTTGAAGTGGTGGCCTAACTACGGCTACACTAGAAGAACAGTATTTGGTATCTGCGCTCTGCTG
AAGCCAGTTACCTTCGGAAAAAGAGTTGGTAGCTCTTGATCCGGCAAACAAACCACCGCTGGTAGCGGTG
GTTTTTTTGTTTGCAAGCAGCAGATTACGCGCAGAAAAAAAGGATCTCAAGAAGATCCTTTGATCTTTTC
TACGGGGTCTGACGCTCAGTGGAACGAAAACTCACGTTAAGGGATTTTGGTCATGAGATTATCAAAAAGG
ATCTTCACCTAGATCCTTTTAAATTAAAAATGAAGTTTTAAATCAATCTAAAGTATATATGAGTAAACTT
GGTCTGACAGTTACCAATGCTTAATCAGTGAGGCACCTATCTCAGCGATCTGTCTATTTCGTTCATCCAT
AGTTGCCTGACTCCCCGTCGTGTAGATAACTACGATACGGGAGGGCTTACCATCTGGCCCCAGTGCTGCA
ATGATACCGCGAGACCCACGCTCACCGGCTCCAGATTTATCAGCAATAAACCAGCCAGCCGGAAGGGCCG
AGCGCAGAAGTGGTCCTGCAACTTTATCCGCCTCCATCCAGTCTATTAATTGTTGCCGGGAAGCTAGAGT
AAGTAGTTCGCCAGTTAATAGTTTGCGCAACGTTGTTGCCATTGCTACAGGCATCGTGGTGTCACGCTCG
TCGTTTGGTATGGCTTCATTCAGCTCCGGTTCCCAACGATCAAGGCGAGTTACATGATCCCCCATGTTGT
GCAAAAAAGCGGTTAGCTCCTTCGGTCCTCCGATCGTTGTCAGAAGTAAGTTGGCCGCAGTGTTATCACT
CATGGTTATGGCAGCACTGCATAATTCTCTTACTGTCATGCCATCCGTAAGATGCTTTTCTGTGACTGGT
GAGTACTCAACCAAGTCATTCTGAGAATAGTGTATGCGGCGACCGAGTTGCTCTTGCCCGGCGTCAATAC
GGGATAATACCGCGCCACATAGCAGAACTTTAAAAGTGCTCATCATTGGAAAACGTTCTTCGGGGCGAAA
ACTCTCAAGGATCTTACCGCTGTTGAGATCCAGTTCGATGTAACCCACTCGTGCACCCAACTGATCTTCA
GCATCTTTTACTTTCACCAGCGTTTCTGGGTGAGCAAAAACAGGAAGGCAAAATGCCGCAAAAAAGGGAA
TAAGGGCGACACGGAAATGTTGAATACTCATACTCTTCCTTTTTCAATATTATTGAAGCATTTATCAGGG
TTATTGTCTCATGAGCGGATACATATTTGAATGTATTTAGAAAAATAAACAAATAGGGGTTCCGCGCACA
TTTCCCCGAAAAGTGCCACCTGACGTC
Features (pLannotate 1.2.2; 32 found; start..end, strand, type, name):
     28..80      -  misc_feature   bom (fragment): basis of mobility region from pBR322
    235..614     +  enhancer       CMV enhancer: human cytomegalovirus immediate early enhancer
    615..814     +  promoter       CMV promoter: human cytomegalovirus (CMV) immediate early promoter
    832..1012    +  LTR            5' LTR (truncated): truncated 5' long terminal repeat (LTR) from HIV-1
   1059..1184    +  misc_feature   HIV-1 Ψ: packaging signal of human immunodeficiency virus type 1
   1168..1531    +  CDS            HIV-1 gag (fragment): gag protein from human immunodeficiency virus 1; gag
   1677..1910    +  misc_feature   RRE: The Rev response element (RRE) of HIV-1 allows for Rev-dependent mRNA export from the nucleus to the cytoplasm.
   2287..2387    +  CDS            Rev (fragment): human immunodeficiency virus 1 (HIV-1) Rev protein; rev; enhances nuclear export of unspliced and incompletely spliced viral mRNAs
   2391..2507    +  misc_feature   cPPT/CTS: central polypurine tract and central termination sequence of HIV-1
   2541..2988    +  promoter       hSyn promoter: human synapsin I promoter; confers neuron-specific expression (Kügler et al., 2003)
   3054..3107    +  misc_feature   MCS (fragment): multiple cloning site
   3108..4700    +  CDS            PKM: KPYM_FELCA - Also known as PKM2. Experimental evidence at protein level: Swiss-Prot protein existence level 1. Glycolytic enzyme that catalyzes the transfer of a phosphoryl group from phosphoenolpyruvate (PEP) to ADP, generating ATP. The ratio between the highly active tetrameric form and nearly inactive dimeric form determines whether glucose carbons are channeled to biosynthetic processes or used for glycolytic ATP production. The transition between the 2 forms contributes to the control of glycolysis and is important for tumor cell proliferation and survival. In addition to its role in glyc
   4738..4866    +  CDS            nef (fragment): NEF_HV1Z2 - Experimental evidence at protein level: Swiss-Prot protein existence level 1. Extracellular Nef protein targets CD4(+) T-lymphocytes for apoptosis by interacting with CXCR4 surface receptors. From Human immunodeficiency virus type 1 group M subtype D (isolate Z2/CDC-Z34) (HIV-1).
   4869..5457    +  misc_feature   WPRE: woodchuck hepatitis virus posttranscriptional regulatory element
   5474..5542    +  CDS            nef (fragment): NEF_HV1Z2 - Experimental evidence at protein level: Swiss-Prot protein existence level 1. Extracellular Nef protein targets CD4(+) T-lymphocytes for apoptosis by interacting with CXCR4 surface receptors. From Human immunodeficiency virus type 1 group M subtype D (isolate Z2/CDC-Z34) (HIV-1).
   5544..5856    +  LTR            5' LTR (fragment): 5' long terminal repeat (LTR) from HIV-1
   5864..6044    +  LTR            5' LTR (truncated): truncated 5' long terminal repeat (LTR) from HIV-1
   6076..6300    +  polyA_signal   bGH poly(A) signal: bovine growth hormone polyadenylation signal
   6304..6325    +  promoter       SV40 promoter (fragment): SV40 enhancer and early promoter
   6346..6774    +  rep_origin     f1 ori (sequence partly withheld): f1 bacteriophage origin of replication; arrow indicates direction of (+) strand synthesis
   6788..7117    +  promoter       SV40 promoter: SV40 enhancer and early promoter
   7165..7212    +  promoter       EM7 promoter: synthetic bacterial promoter&nbsp
   7231..7605    +  CDS            BleoR: antibiotic-binding protein; Sh ble from Streptoalloteichus hindustanus; confers resistance to bleomycin, phleomycin, and Zeocin™
   7615..7740    +  CDS            ble (fragment): BLE_KLEPN - Experimental evidence at protein level: Swiss-Prot protein existence level 1. Binding protein with a strong affinity to the bleomycin family of antibiotics. Binds to CL990; an antimitotic-antibiotic compound. From Klebsiella pneumoniae.
   7735..7856    +  polyA_signal   SV40 poly(A) signal: SV40 polyadenylation signal
   7929..7945    -  protein_bind   lac operator: The lac repressor binds to the lac operator to inhibit transcription in E. coli. This inhibition can be relieved by adding lactose or isopropyl-β-D-thiogalactopyranoside (IPTG). lac repressor encoded by lacI
   7953..7983    -  promoter       lac promoter: promoter for the E. coli lac operon
   7998..8019    -  protein_bind   CAP binding site: CAP binding activates transcription in the presence of cAMP. E. coli catabolite activator protein
   8032..8124    -  CDS            lacI (fragment): lac repressor; lacI; The lac repressor binds to the lac operator to inhibit transcription in E. coli. This inhibition can be relieved by adding lactose or isopropyl-β-D-thiogalactopyranoside (IPTG).
   8307..8895    -  rep_origin     ori: high-copy-number ColE1/pMB1/pBR322/pUC origin of replication
   9066..9926    -  CDS            AmpR: β-lactamase; bla; confers resistance to ampicillin, carbenicillin, and related antibiotics
   9927..10031   -  promoter       AmpR promoter: bla
