[The description below was written by a language model from this plasmid's Addgene catalogue record and pLannotate feature annotations shown in this document.]
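Description:
plenti hSyn PKM1 is a lentiviral transfer plasmid of about 10 kb, built on the pLV-hSyn backbone, for neuron-specific expression of human pyruvate kinase M1 (PKM1), the M1 splice isoform of the PKM gene. It is propagated in E. coli through a high-copy ColE1/pUC-type origin with ampicillin selection (AmpR under its own bla promoter), and it also carries an f1 phage origin. A separate cassette outside the viral genome places the Sh ble bleomycin/Zeocin resistance gene under tandem SV40 and EM7 promoters with an SV40 polyadenylation signal, so it can in principle be selected in either mammalian cells or bacteria.

The viral portion has a third-generation style layout. A CMV enhancer/promoter is fused to a truncated HIV-1 5' LTR and drives genomic RNA production in packaging cells. It is followed by the Ψ packaging signal with a gag fragment, the Rev response element for Rev-dependent nuclear export, and the cPPT/CTS, which aids nuclear import of the reverse-transcribed genome. The internal expression unit consists of the human synapsin I promoter, which restricts expression to neurons, and the roughly 1.6 kb PKM open reading frame cloned between SalI and BamHI sites. No tag or reporter is annotated. The automated annotation matched this CDS to a feline PKM entry, but the catalogue lists the insert as human. A WPRE downstream enhances transcript stability and expression, and the unit ends in 3' LTR sequences followed by a bGH polyadenylation signal. The associated work concerns glycolytic enzymes and neuronal metabolic deficits in Parkinson's disease, which fits use of the vector to raise PKM1 levels in transduced neurons.
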