Addgene plasmid #220920: plenti hSyn PKM1
Purpose: Neuronal specific expression of PKM1
Depositing lab: Timothy Ryan. Depositing organization: Cornell University. Publication: Phosphoglycerate kinase is a central leverage point in Parkinson's disease-driven neuronal metabolic deficits. Kokotos AC, Antoniazzi AM, Unda SR, Ko MS, Park D, Eliezer D, Kaplitt MG, De Camilli P, Ryan TA. Sci Adv. 2024 Aug 23;10(34):eadn6016. doi: 10.1126/sciadv.adn6016. Epub 2024 Aug 21. PubMed 39167658.
Backbone
  Vector backbone: pLV-hSyn
  Backbone size w/o insert (bp): 8465
  Total vector size (bp): 10061
  Vector type: Mammalian Expression, Lentiviral
  Selectable markers: Bleomycin
Growth in bacteria
  Bacterial resistance: Ampicillin, 100 μg/mL
  Growth temperature: 37°C
  Growth strain: NEB Stable
  Copy number: High Copy
Gene/Insert
  Gene/Insert name: PKM1 (alt names: pyruvate kinase M1; 1596)
  Species: H. sapiens (human)
  Entrez Gene: PKM (a.k.a. CTHBP, HEL-S-30, OIP3, PK3, PKM2, TCB, THBP1, p58)
  Promoter: hSyn
  Cloning method: Restriction Enzyme; 5′ cloning site SalI (not destroyed); 3′ cloning site BamHI (not destroyed)
  Sequencing primers: 5′ hSyn-F; 3′ WPRE-R
Terms and licenses: Academic/Nonprofit Terms; Industry Terms: Not Available to Industry
Depositor comments: Please visit https://doi.org/10.1101/2023.10.10.561760 for bioRxiv preprint.
How to cite: plenti hSyn PKM1 was a gift from Timothy Ryan (Addgene plasmid # 220920 ; http://n2t.net/addgene:220920 ; RRID:Addgene_220920)
